Addgene plasmid #230464: AiP13603 - pAAV-AiE0600m_3xC3-minBG-SYFP2-WPRE3-BGHpA (Alias: CN3603)
Purpose: AiE0600m_3xC3 is an enhancer sequence, designed to drive AAV-mediated transgene expression in specific populations of brain cells
Depositing lab: Allen Institute for Brain Science & Jonathan Ting. Depositing organization: Allen Institute. Publication: A suite of enhancer AAVs and transgenic mouse lines for genetic access to cortical cell types. Ben-Simon Y, Hooper M, Narayan S, Daigle TL, Dwivedi D, Way SW, Oster A, Stafford DA, Mich JK, Taormina MJ, Martinez RA, Opitz-Araya X, Roth JR, Alexander JR, Allen S, Amster A, Arbuckle J, Ayala A, Baker PM, Bakken TE, Barcelli T, Barta S, Bendrick J, Bertagnolli D, Bielstein C, Bishwakarma P, Bowlus J, Boyer G, Brouner K, Casian B, Casper T, Chakka AB, Chakrabarty R, Chance RK, Chavan S, Clark M, Colbert K, Collman F, Daniel S, Departee M, DiValentin P, Donadio N, Dotson N, Egdorf T, Fliss T, Gabitto M, Garcia J, Gary A, Gasperini M, Gloe J, Goldy J, Gore BB, Graybuck L, Greisman N, Haeseleer F, Halterman C, Haradon Z, Hastings SD, Helback O, Ho W, Hockemeyer D, Huang C, Huff S, Hunker A, Johansen N, Jones D, Juneau Z, Kalmbach B, Kannan M, Khem S, Kussick E, Kutsal R, Larsen R, Lee C, Lee AY, Leibly M, Lenz GH, Li S, Liang E, Lusk N, Madigan Z, Malloy J, Malone J, McCue R, Melchor J, Mollenkopf T, Moosman S, Morin E, Newman D, Ng L, Ngo K, Omstead V, Otto S, Oyama A, Pena N, Pham T, Phillips E, Pom CA, Potekhina L, Ransford S, Ray PL, Rette D, Reynoldson C, Rimorin C, Rocha D, Ruiz A, Sanchez REA, Sawyer L, Sedeno-Cortes A, Sevigny JP, Shapovalova N, Shepard N, Shulga L, Sigler AR, Siverts L, Soliman S, Somasundaram S, Staats B, Stewart K, Szelenyi E, Tieu M, Trader C, Tran A, van Velthoven CTJ, Walker M, Wang Y, Weed N, Wirthlin M, Wood T, Wynalda B, Yao Z, Zhou T, Ariza J, Dee N, Reding M, Ronellenfitch K, Mufti S, Sunkin SM, Smith KA, Esposito L, Waters J, Thyagarajan B, Yao S, Lein ES, Zeng H, Levi BP, Ngai J, Ting JT, Tasic B. Cell. 2025 May 16:S0092-8674(25)00513-6. doi: 10.1016/j.cell.2025.05.002. PubMed 40403729.
Backbone
  Vector backbone: pAAV2
  Vector type: AAV
Growth in bacteria
  Bacterial resistance: Ampicillin, 100 μg/mL
  Growth temperature: 37°C
  Growth strain: NEB Stable
  Copy number: High Copy
Gene/Insert
  Gene/Insert name: SYFP2
  Species: Synthetic
  Promoter: minBG
  Cloning method: Gibson Cloning
Terms and licenses: Academic/Nonprofit Terms; Industry Terms: Not Available to Industry
How to cite: AiP13603 - pAAV-AiE0600m_3xC3-minBG-SYFP2-WPRE3-BGHpA (Alias: CN3603) was a gift from Allen Institute for Brain Science & Jonathan Ting (Addgene plasmid # 230464 ; http://n2t.net/addgene:230464 ; RRID:Addgene_230464)
