[The description below was written by a language model from this plasmid's Addgene catalogue record and pLannotate feature annotations shown in this document.]
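Description:
AiP13603 - pAAV-AiE0600m_3xC3-minBG-SYFP2-WPRE3-BGHpA (alias CN3603) is an AAV transfer plasmid of about 5.1 kb built on a pAAV2 backbone. It is intended for packaging a reporter genome into recombinant adeno-associated virus for delivery to brain cells. In bacteria it replicates from a high-copy ColE1/pUC-type origin and is selected with ampicillin through the bla (AmpR) gene and its promoter. An f1 phage origin and small remnants of the pBR322 bom and rop regions are also present in the backbone. The annotation finds a full AAV2 inverted terminal repeat downstream of the cassette. Upstream of the cassette it detects only short ITR fragments, which may reflect the difficulty of sequencing or annotating these repeats rather than a true truncation. The use of a recombination-deficient growth strain fits with the need to keep the ITRs stable.

The payload between the ITRs is an enhancer-driven fluorescent reporter. According to the name and catalogue fields, the AiE0600m_3xC3 enhancer sits upstream of a minimal beta-globin promoter (minBG); the name suggests a triplicated core of the AiE0600m element. These elements are not annotated in the feature table, but they presumably occupy the unannotated region ahead of the coding sequence. A minimal promoter has little activity by itself, so the pattern of expression is dictated by the enhancer. The transcript encodes SYFP2, a rapidly maturing monomeric yellow fluorescent protein derived from Aequorea victoria. It is followed by WPRE3, a shortened woodchuck posttranscriptional regulatory element that boosts expression while saving packaging space, and by the bovine growth hormone polyadenylation signal. The construct belongs to a collection of enhancer AAVs for genetic access to cortical cell types and serves to label specific brain cell populations, although the record does not state which population this enhancer targets.
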