Features (pLannotate 1.2.2; 14 found; start..end, strand, type, name):
     12..39      +  repeat_region  AAV2 ITR (fragment): inverted terminal repeat of adeno-associated virus serotype 2 inverted
     68..95      +  repeat_region  AAV2 ITR (fragment): inverted terminal repeat of adeno-associated virus serotype 2 inverted
   1084..1800    +  CDS            SYFP2: SYFP2 is a basic (constitutively fluorescent) yellow fluorescent protein published in 2006, derived from Aequorea victoria. It is reported to be a very rapidly-maturing monomer with moderate acid sensitivity.
   1840..1997    +  misc_feature   WPRE (fragment): woodchuck hepatitis virus posttranscriptional regulatory element
   2003..2083    +  misc_feature   WPRE (fragment): woodchuck hepatitis virus posttranscriptional regulatory element
   2100..2211    +  polyA_signal   bGH poly(A) signal: bovine growth hormone polyadenylation signal
   2329..2469    +  repeat_region  AAV2 ITR: inverted terminal repeat of adeno-associated virus serotype 2 inverted
   2474..2525    -  misc_feature   bom (fragment): basis of mobility region from pBR322
   2544..2999    +  rep_origin     f1 ori (sequence partly withheld): f1 bacteriophage origin of replication; arrow indicates direction of (+) strand synthesis
   3000..3049    -  misc_feature   bom (fragment): basis of mobility region from pBR322
   3151..3186    -  CDS            rop (fragment): Rop protein, which maintains plasmids at low copy number; rop
   3281..3385    +  promoter       AmpR promoter: bla
   3386..4246    +  CDS            AmpR: β-lactamase; bla; confers resistance to ampicillin, carbenicillin, and related antibiotics
   4417..5005    +  rep_origin     ori: high-copy-number ColE1/pMB1/pBR322/pUC origin of replication
>Addgene plasmid #230464 | AiP13603 - pAAV-AiE0600m_3xC3-minBG-SYFP2-WPRE3-BGHpA (Alias: CN3603) | addgene full sequence | sequence record 470958 | Addgene NGS Result
CCTGCAGGCAGCTGCGCGCTCGCTCGCTCACTGAGGCCGCCCGGGCGTCGGGCGACCTTTGGTCGCCCGG
CCTCAGTGAGCGAGCGAGCGCGCAGAGAGGGAGTGGCCAACTCCATCACTAGGGGTTCCTGCGGCCGCAC
GCGTTTGCACCCGTACCCTCCCATCAGGCCCGAATCGCACACCTCTCTGCCTCTCCTCAGACGCCGGCCC
ACATGGCTTTTGAAAACCTGGGGAGATTATACCTTCCAGCTTGCTTTGCTGAGTCTGAGGAACCTGGCTG
CCTTTTCTCTTCTGTTAACTGCAATCAAACTGGTTTTGAGCACCAGCCCCAAGATGTCTTTGCCAGTCCA
CATCCATCTTCCATGATGAGCTAAGGTTCCCTATTTGTACCCTTACTTTCTGGGCTGAGTCATGACATCT
GGGATTGCACCCGTACCCTCCCATCAGGCCCGAATCGCACACCTCTCTGCCTCTCCTCAGACGCCGGCCC
ACATGGCTTTTGAAAACCTGGGGAGATTATACCTTCCAGCTTGCTTTGCTGAGTCTGAGGAACCTGGCTG
CCTTTTCTCTTCTGTTAACTGCAATCAAACTGGTTTTGAGCACCAGCCCCAAGATGTCTTTGCCAGTCCA
CATCCATCTTCCATGATGAGCTAAGGTTCCCTATTTGTACCCTTACTTTCTGGGCTGAGTCATGACATCT
GGGATTGCACCCGTACCCTCCCATCAGGCCCGAATCGCACACCTCTCTGCCTCTCCTCAGACGCCGGCCC
ACATGGCTTTTGAAAACCTGGGGAGATTATACCTTCCAGCTTGCTTTGCTGAGTCTGAGGAACCTGGCTG
CCTTTTCTCTTCTGTTAACTGCAATCAAACTGGTTTTGAGCACCAGCCCCAAGATGTCTTTGCCAGTCCA
CATCCATCTTCCATGATGAGCTAAGGTTCCCTATTTGTACCCTTACTTTCTGGGCTGAGTCATGACATCT
GGGAGAGCTCGGGCTGGGCATAAAAGTCAGGGCAGAGCCATCTATTGCTTACATTTGCTTCTGGGATCCA
GATCTTTCGAAGCTAGCGCTACCGGTCGCCACCATGGTGAGCAAGGGCGAGGAGCTGTTCACCGGGGTGG
TGCCCATCCTGGTCGAGCTGGACGGCGACGTAAACGGCCACAAGTTCAGCGTGTCCGGCGAGGGCGAGGG
CGATGCCACCTACGGCAAGCTGACCCTGAAGCTGATCTGCACCACCGGCAAGCTGCCCGTGCCCTGGCCC
ACCCTCGTGACCACCCTGGGCTACGGCGTGCAGTGCTTCGCCCGCTACCCCGACCACATGAAGCAGCACG
ACTTCTTCAAGTCCGCCATGCCCGAAGGCTACGTCCAGGAGCGCACCATCTTCTTCAAGGACGACGGCAA
CTACAAGACCCGCGCCGAGGTGAAGTTCGAGGGCGACACCCTGGTGAACCGCATCGAGCTGAAGGGCATC
GACTTCAAGGAGGACGGCAACATCCTGGGGCACAAGCTGGAGTACAACTACAACAGCCACAACGTCTATA
TCACCGCCGACAAGCAGAAGAACGGCATCAAGGCCAACTTCAAGATCCGCCACAACATCGAGGACGGCGG
CGTGCAGCTCGCCGACCACTACCAGCAGAACACCCCCATCGGCGACGGCCCCGTGCTGCTGCCCGACAAC
CACTACCTGAGCTACCAGTCCAAGCTGAGCAAAGACCCCAACGAGAAGCGCGATCACATGGTCCTGCTGG
AGTTCGTGACCGCCGCCGGGATCACTCTCGGCATGGACGAGCTGTACAAGTAAGTCGACGGCGCGCCGCG
GCCGCGAATTCGATATCATAATCAACCTCTGGATTACAAAATTTGTGAAAGATTGACTGGTATTCTTAAC
TATGTTGCTCCTTTTACGCTATGTGGATACGCTGCTTTAATGCCTTTGTATCATGCTATTGCTTCCCGTA
TGGCTTTCATTTTCTCCTCCTTGTATAAATCCTGGTTAGTTCTTGCCACGGCGGAACTCATCGCCGCCTG
CCTTGCCCGCTGCTGGACAGGGGCTCGGCTGTTGGGCACTGACAATTCCGTGGCTCGAGAGATCTTCGAC
TGTGCCTTCTAGTTGCCAGCCATCTGTTGTTTGCCCCTCCCCCGTGCCTTCCTTGACCCTGGAAGGTGCC
ACTCCCACTGTCCTTTCCTAATAAAATGAGGAAATTGCATCGCATTGTCTGAGTAGGTGTCATTCTATTC
TGGGGGGTGGGGTGGGGCAGGACAGCAAGGGGGAGGATTGGGAAGACAATAGCAGGCATGAGATCTCACG
TGCGGACCGAGCGGCCGCAGGAACCCCTAGTGATGGAGTTGGCCACTCCCTCTCTGCGCGCTCGCTCGCT
CACTGAGGCCGGGCGACCAAAGGTCGCCCGACGCCCGGGCTTTGCCCGGGCGGCCTCAGTGAGCGAGCGA
GCGCGCAGCTGCCTGCAGGGGCGCCTGATGCGGTATTTTCTCCTTACGCATCTGTGCGGTATTTCACACC
GCATA
[95 nt withheld, positions 2526-2620]
T
[46 nt withheld, positions 2622-2667]
C
[141 nt withheld, positions 2669-2809]
CCTTTGACGTTGGAGTCCACGTTCTTT
[37 nt withheld, positions 2837-2873]
ACTCTATCTCGGGCTATTCTTTTGATTTATAAGGGATTTTGCCGATTTCGGTCTATTGGTTAAAAAATGA
GCTGATTTAACAAAAATTTAACGCGAATTTTAACAAAATATTAACGTTTACAATTTTATGGTGCACTCTC
AGTACAATCTGCTCTGATGCCGCATAGTTAAGCCAGCCCCGACACCCGCCAACACCCGCTGACGCGCCCT
GACGGGCTTGTCTGCTCCCGGCATCCGCTTACAGACAAGCTGTGACCGTCTCCGGGAGCTGCATGTGTCA
GAGGTTTTCACCGTCATCACCGAAACGCGCGAGACGAAAGGGCCTCGTGATACGCCTATTTTTATAGGTT
AATGTCATGATAATAATGGTTTCTTAGACGTCAGGTGGCACTTTTCGGGGAAATGTGCGCGGAACCCCTA
TTTGTTTATTTTTCTAAATACATTCAAATATGTATCCGCTCATGAGACAATAACCCTGATAAATGCTTCA
ATAATATTGAAAAAGGAAGAGTATGAGTATTCAACATTTCCGTGTCGCCCTTATTCCCTTTTTTGCGGCA
TTTTGCCTTCCTGTTTTTGCTCACCCAGAAACGCTGGTGAAAGTAAAAGATGCTGAAGATCAGTTGGGTG
CACGAGTGGGTTACATCGAACTGGATCTCAACAGCGGTAAGATCCTTGAGAGTTTTCGCCCCGAAGAACG
TTTTCCAATGATGAGCACTTTTAAAGTTCTGCTATGTGGCGCGGTATTATCCCGTATTGACGCCGGGCAA
GAGCAACTCGGTCGCCGCATACACTATTCTCAGAATGACTTGGTTGAGTACTCACCAGTCACAGAAAAGC
ATCTTACGGATGGCATGACAGTAAGAGAATTATGCAGTGCTGCCATAACCATGAGTGATAACACTGCGGC
CAACTTACTTCTGACAACGATCGGAGGACCGAAGGAGCTAACCGCTTTTTTGCACAACATGGGGGATCAT
GTAACTCGCCTTGATCGTTGGGAACCGGAGCTGAATGAAGCCATACCAAACGACGAGCGTGACACCACGA
TGCCTGTAGCAATGGCAACAACGTTGCGCAAACTATTAACTGGCGAACTACTTACTCTAGCTTCCCGGCA
ACAATTAATAGACTGGATGGAGGCGGATAAAGTTGCAGGACCACTTCTGCGCTCGGCCCTTCCGGCTGGC
TGGTTTATTGCTGATAAATCTGGAGCCGGTGAGCGTGGGTCTCGCGGTATCATTGCAGCACTGGGGCCAG
ATGGTAAGCCCTCCCGTATCGTAGTTATCTACACGACGGGGAGTCAGGCAACTATGGATGAACGAAATAG
ACAGATCGCTGAGATAGGTGCCTCACTGATTAAGCATTGGTAACTGTCAGACCAAGTTTACTCATATATA
CTTTAGATTGATTTAAAACTTCATTTTTAATTTAAAAGGATCTAGGTGAAGATCCTTTTTGATAATCTCA
TGACCAAAATCCCTTAACGTGAGTTTTCGTTCCACTGAGCGTCAGACCCCGTAGAAAAGATCAAAGGATC
TTCTTGAGATCCTTTTTTTCTGCGCGTAATCTGCTGCTTGCAAACAAAAAAACCACCGCTACCAGCGGTG
GTTTGTTTGCCGGATCAAGAGCTACCAACTCTTTTTCCGAAGGTAACTGGCTTCAGCAGAGCGCAGATAC
CAAATACTGTTCTTCTAGTGTAGCCGTAGTTAGGCCACCACTTCAAGAACTCTGTAGCACCGCCTACATA
CCTCGCTCTGCTAATCCTGTTACCAGTGGCTGCTGCCAGTGGCGATAAGTCGTGTCTTACCGGGTTGGAC
TCAAGACGATAGTTACCGGATAAGGCGCAGCGGTCGGGCTGAACGGGGGGTTCGTGCACACAGCCCAGCT
TGGAGCGAACGACCTACACCGAACTGAGATACCTACAGCGTGAGCTATGAGAAAGCGCCACGCTTCCCGA
AGGGAGAAAGGCGGACAGGTATCCGGTAAGCGGCAGGGTCGGAACAGGAGAGCGCACGAGGGAGCTTCCA
GGGGGAAACGCCTGGTATCTTTATAGTCCTGTCGGGTTTCGCCACCTCTGACTTGAGCGTCGATTTTTGT
GATGCTCGTCAGGGGGGCGGAGCCTATGGAAAAACGCCAGCAACGCGGCCTTTTTACGGTTCCTGGCCTT
TTGCTGGCCTTTTGCTCACATGT
